Addgene plasmid #48047: pICH50900
Purpose: (Empty Backbone)
Depositing lab: Sylvestre Marillonnet. Depositing organization: Leibniz Institute of Plant Biochemistry (IPB). Publication: A modular cloning system for standardized assembly of multigene constructs. Weber E, Engler C, Gruetzner R, Werner S, Marillonnet S. PLoS One. 2011 Feb 18;6(2):e16765. doi: 10.1371/journal.pone.0016765. PubMed 21364738.
Backbone
  Vector backbone: pUC19-derived
  Backbone manufacturer: self-made
  Backbone size (bp): 3137
  Vector type: Unspecified
Growth in bacteria
  Bacterial resistance: Ampicillin, 100 μg/mL
  Growth temperature: 37°C
  Growth strain: DH10B
  Copy number: High Copy
Gene/Insert
  Gene/Insert name: None
Terms and licenses: Academic/Nonprofit Terms; Industry Terms: Not Available to Industry
Depositor comments: level M end linker
How to cite: pICH50900 was a gift from Sylvestre Marillonnet (Addgene plasmid # 48047 ; http://n2t.net/addgene:48047 ; RRID:Addgene_48047)
