[The description below was written by a language model from this plasmid's Addgene catalogue record and pLannotate feature annotations shown in this document.]
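Description:
pICH50900 is a small, high-copy, pUC19-derived E. coli plasmid from the Modular Cloning (MoClo) system for standardized assembly of multigene constructs. The depositor lists it as an empty backbone with no gene insert and describes it as a "level M end linker". In MoClo, end-linker plasmids supply a short adapter fragment that is released by a type IIS restriction enzyme during a one-pot Golden Gate reaction. This fragment bridges the last assembled module to the acceptor vector, closing the construct. The record does not give the specific restriction sites, the fusion overhangs, or the position this particular linker serves. The catalogue gives the backbone as 3,137 bp, while the deposited full sequence is 3,175 nt.

The feature table shows the usual pUC maintenance elements: a ColE1/pMB1-type high-copy origin and the bla gene with its own promoter, conferring ampicillin resistance. It also shows residual pBR322-derived fragments of bom and rop. The lac regulatory region is present, comprising a lacI remnant, CAP binding site, lac promoter and lac operator. It runs across the plasmid's numbering origin, through a partial pUC multiple cloning site, toward a lacZα fragment.

Between these elements the annotation software found a stretch of roughly 460 bp with homology to the Potato virus X replicase coding sequence. This is only a fragment matched by similarity, so it is probably non-functional filler DNA within the linker region rather than an expressed viral gene, although the record does not explain its role. The plasmid has no eukaryotic expression elements and serves purely as a cloning component for building higher-order MoClo assemblies.
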