Features (pLannotate 1.2.2; 12 found; start..end, strand, type, name):
     55..519     +  CDS            RDRP_PVXX3 (fragment): Protein inferred from homology: Swiss-Prot protein existence level 3. RNA replication. The central part of this protein possibly functions as an ATP-binding helicase (Probable). From Potato virus X (strain X3) (PVX).
    505..662     +  CDS            lacZα (fragment): LacZα fragment of β-galactosidase; lacZ fragment
    668..767     -  misc_feature   bom (fragment): basis of mobility region from pBR322
    869..904     -  CDS            rop (fragment): Rop protein, which maintains plasmids at low copy number; rop
    999..1103    +  promoter       AmpR promoter: bla
   1104..1964    +  CDS            AmpR: β-lactamase; bla; confers resistance to ampicillin, carbenicillin, and related antibiotics
   2135..2723    +  rep_origin     ori: high-copy-number ColE1/pMB1/pBR322/pUC origin of replication
   2906..2998    +  CDS            lacI (fragment): lac repressor; lacI; The lac repressor binds to the lac operator to inhibit transcription in E. coli. This inhibition can be relieved by adding lactose or isopropyl-β-D-thiogalactopyranoside (IPTG).
   3011..3032    +  protein_bind   CAP binding site: CAP binding activates transcription in the presence of cAMP. E. coli catabolite activator protein
   3047..3077    +  promoter       lac promoter: promoter for the E. coli lac operon
   3085..3101    +  protein_bind   lac operator: The lac repressor binds to the lac operator to inhibit transcription in E. coli. This inhibition can be relieved by adding lactose or isopropyl-β-D-thiogalactopyranoside (IPTG). lac repressor encoded by lacI
   3138..3175    -  misc_feature   MCS (fragment): pUC18/19 multiple cloning site
>Addgene plasmid #48047 | pICH50900 | depositor full sequence | sequence record 69047 | Full Sequence
TTTGAAGACAACAGATGAGACCGAGGATGCACATGTGACCGAGGGATTGTCTTCGTGGAAACTTGGGACT
TCAGATTCCACCCCTTGCAAGCGTGGAAAGCCTTCCGACCAAGGGAAGTGTCGGATGTAGAGGAAATGGA
AAGTTTGTTCTCAGATGGGGACCTGCTTGATTGCTTCACAAGAATGCCAGCTTATGCGGTAAACGCAGAG
GAAGATTTAGCTGCAATCAGGAAAACGCCCGAGATGGATGTCGGTCAAGAAGTTAAAGAGCCTGCAGGAG
ACAGAAATCAATACTCAAACCCTGCAGAAACTTTCCTCAACAAGCTCCACAGGAAACACAGTAGGGAGGT
GAAACACCAGGCCGCAAAGAAAGCTAAACGCCTAGCTGAAATCCAGGAGTCAATGAGAGCTGAAGGTGAT
GCCGAACCAAATGAAATAAGCGGGACGATGGGGGCAATACCCAGCAACGCCGAACTTCCTGGGCCCAAAG
GGTACCGAGCTCGAATTCACTGGCCGTCGTTTTACAACGTCGTGACTGGGAAAACCCTGGCGTTACCCAA
CTTAATCGCCTTGCAGCACATCCCCCTTTCGCCAGCTGGCGTAATAGCGAAGAGGCCCGCACCGATCGCC
CTTCCCAACAGTTGCGCAGCCTGAATGGCGAATGGCGCCTGATGCGGTATTTTCTCCTTACGCATCTGTG
CGGTATTTCACACCGCATATGGTGCACTCTCAGTACAATCTGCTCTGATGCCGCATAGTTAAGCCAGCCC
CGACACCCGCCAACACCCGCTGACGCGCCCTGACGGGCTTGTCTGCTCCCGGCATCCGCTTACAGACAAG
CTGTGACCATCTCCGGGAGCTGCATGTGTCAGAGGTTTTCACCGTCATCACCGAAACGCGCGAGTCGAAA
GGGCCTCGTGATACGCCTATTTTTATAGGTTAATGTCATGATAATAATGGTTTCTTAGACGTCAGGTGGC
ACTTTTCGGGGAAATGTGCGCGGAACCCCTATTTGTTTATTTTTCTAAATACATTCAAATATGTATCCGC
TCATGAGACAATAACCCTGATAAATGCTTCAATAATATTGAAAAAGGAAGAGTATGAGTATTCAACATTT
CCGTGTCGCCCTTATTCCCTTTTTTGCGGCATTTTGCCTTCCTGTTTTTGCTCACCCAGAAACGCTGGTG
AAAGTAAAAGATGCTGAAGATCAGTTGGGTGCACGAGTGGGTTACATCGAACTGGATCTCAACAGCGGTA
AGATCCTTGAGAGTTTTCGCCCCGAAGAACGTTTTCCAATGATGAGCACTTTTAAAGTTCTGCTATGTGG
CGCGGTATTATCCCGTATTGACGCCGGGCAAGAGCAACTCGGTCGCCGCATACACTATTCTCAGAATGAC
TTGGTTGAGTACTCACCAGTCACAGAAAAGCATCTTACGGATGGCATGACAGTAAGAGAATTATGCAGTG
CTGCCATAACCATGAGTGATAACACTGCGGCCAACTTACTTCTGACAACGATCGGAGGACCGAAGGAGCT
AACCGCTTTTTTGCACAACATGGGGGATCATGTAACTCGCCTTGATCGTTGGGAACCGGAGCTGAATGAA
GCCATACCAAACGACGAGCGTGACACCACGATGCCTGTAGCAATGGCAACAACGTTGCGCAAACTATTAA
CTGGCGAACTACTTACTCTAGCTTCCCGGCAACAATTAATAGACTGGATGGAGGCGGATAAAGTTGCAGG
ACCACTTCTGCGCTCGGCCCTTCCGGCTGGCTGGTTTATTGCTGATAAATCTGGAGCCGGTGAGCGTGGT
TCTCGCGGTATCATTGCAGCACTGGGGCCAGATGGTAAGCCCTCCCGTATCGTAGTTATCTACACGACGG
GGAGTCAGGCAACTATGGATGAACGAAATAGACAGATCGCTGAGATAGGTGCCTCACTGATTAAGCATTG
GTAACTGTCAGACCAAGTTTACTCATATATACTTTAGATTGATTTAAAACTTCATTTTTAATTTAAAAGG
ATCTAGGTGAAGATCCTTTTTGATAATCTCATGACCAAAATCCCTTAACGTGAGTTTTCGTTCCACTGAG
CGTCAGACCCCGTAGAAAAGATCAAAGGATCTTCTTGAGATCCTTTTTTTCTGCGCGTAATCTGCTGCTT
GCAAACAAAAAAACCACCGCTACCAGCGGTGGTTTGTTTGCCGGATCAAGAGCTACCAACTCTTTTTCCG
AAGGTAACTGGCTTCAGCAGAGCGCAGATACCAAATACTGTCCTTCTAGTGTAGCCGTAGTTAGGCCACC
ACTTCAAGAACTCTGTAGCACCGCCTACATACCTCGCTCTGCTAATCCTGTTACCAGTGGCTGCTGCCAG
TGGCGATAAGTCGTGTCTTACCGGGTTGGACTCAAGACGATAGTTACCGGATAAGGCGCAGCGGTCGGGC
TGAACGGGGGGTTCGTGCACACAGCCCAGCTTGGAGCGAACGACCTACACCGAACTGAGATACCTACAGC
GTGAGCTATGAGAAAGCGCCACGCTTCCCGAAGGGAGAAAGGCGGACAGGTATCCGGTAAGCGGCAGGGT
CGGAACAGGAGAGCGCACGAGGGAGCTTCCAGGGGGAAACGCCTGGTATCTTTATAGTCCTGTCGGGTTT
CGCCACCTCTGACTTGAGCGTCGATTTTTGTGATGCTCGTCAGGGGGGCGGAGCCTATGGAAAAACGCCA
GCAACGCGGCCTTTTTACGGTTCCTGGCCTTTTGCTGGCCTTTTGCTCACATGTTCTTTCCTGCGTTATC
CCCTGATTCTGTGGATAACCGTATTACCGCCTTTGAGTGAGCTGATACCGCTCGCCGCAGCCGAACGACC
GAGCGCAGCGAGTCAGTGAGCGAGGAAGCGGAAGAGCGCCCAATACGCAAACCGCCTCTCCCCGCGCGTT
GGCCGATTCATTAATGCAGCTGGCACGACAGGTTTCCCGACTGGAAAGCGGGCAGTGAGCGCAACGCAAT
TAATGTGAGTTAGCTCACTCATTAGGCACCCCAGGCTTTACACTTTATGCTTCCGGCTCGTATGTTGTGT
GGAATTGTGAGCGGATAACAATTTCACACAGGAAACAGCTATGACCATGATTACGCCAAGCTTGCATGCC
TGCAGGTCGACTCTAGAGGATCCCC
