>Addgene plasmid #48047 | pICH50900 | addgene partial sequence | sequence record 70947 | M13_pUC_rev
TGACCATGATTACGCCAAGCTTGCATGCCTGCAGGTCGACTCTAGAGGATCCCCTTTGAAGACAACAGAT
GAGACCGAGGATGCACATGTGACCGAGGGATTGTCTTCGTGGAAACTTGGGACTTCAGATTCCACCCCTT
GCAAGCGTGGAAAGCCTTCCGACCAAGGGAAGTGTCGGATGTAGAGGAAATGGAAAGTTTGTTCTCAGAT
GGGGACTTGCTTGATTGCTTCACAAGAATGCCAGCTTATGCGGTAAACGCAGAGGAAGATTTAGCTGCAA
TCAGGAAAACGCCCGAGATGGATGTCGGTCAAGAAGTTAAAGAACCTGCAGGAGACAGAAATCAATACTC
AAACCCTGCAGAAACTTTCCTCAACAAGCTCCACAGGAAACACAGTAGGGAGGTGAAACACCAGGCCGCA
AAGAAAGCTAAACGCCTAGCTGAAATCCAGGAGTCAATGAGAGCTGAAGGTGATGCCGAACCAAATGAAA
TAAGCGGGGGCATGGGGGCAATACCCAGCAACGCCGAACTTCCTGGGCCCAAAGGGTACCGAGCTCGAAT
TCACTGGCCGTCGTTTTACAACGTCGTGACTGGGAAAACCCTGGCGTTACCCAACTTAATCGCCTTGCAG
CACATCCCCCTTTCGCCAGCTGGCGTAATAGCGAAGAGGCCCGCACCGATCGCCCTTCCCAACAGTTGCG
CAGCCTGAATGGCGAATGGCGCCTGATGCGGTATTTTCTCCTTACGCATCTGTGCGGTATTTCACACCGC
ATATGGTGCACTCTCAGTACAATCTGCTCTGATGCCGCATAGTTAAGCCAGCCCCGACACCCGCCAACAC
CCGCTGACGCGCCCTGACGGGCTTGTCTGCTCCCGGCATCCGCTTACAGACAAGCTGTGACCATCTCCGG
GAGCTGCATGTGTCAGAGGTTTTCACCGTCATCACCGAAACGCGCGAGTCGAAAGGGCCTCGTGATACGC
CTATTTTTATAGGTTAATGTCATGATAATAATGGTTTCTTAGACGTCAGGTGGCACTTTTCGGGGAAATG
TGCGCGGAACCCCTATTTGTTTATTTTTCTAAAT
